>Addgene plasmid #170313 | pBluescript-Q22YU3-KO | addgene full sequence | sequence record 338002 | Addgene NGS Result
GCACTTTTCGGGGAAATGTGCGCGGAACCCCTATTTGTTTATTTTTCTAAATACATTCAAATATGTATCC
GCTCATGAGACAATAACCCTGATAAATGCTTCAATAATATTGAAAAAGGAAGAGTATGAGTATTCAACAT
TTCCGTGTCGCCCTTATTCCCTTTTTTGCGGCATTTTGCCTTCCTGTTTTTGCTCACCCAGAAACGCTGG
TGAAAGTAAAAGATGCTGAAGATCAGTTGGGTGCACGAGTGGGTTACATCGAACTGGATCTCAACAGCGG
TAAGATCCTTGAGAGTTTTCGCCCCGAAGAACGTTTTCCAATGATGAGCACTTTTAAAGTTCTGCTATGT
GGCGCGGTATTATCCCGTATTGACGCCGGGCAAGAGCAACTCGGTCGCCGCATACACTATTCTCAGAATG
ACTTGGTTGAGTACTCACCAGTCACAGAAAAGCATCTTACGGATGGCATGACAGTAAGAGAATTATGCAG
TGCTGCCATAACCATGAGTGATAACACTGCGGCCAACTTACTTCTGACAACGATCGGAGGACCGAAGGAG
CTAACCGCTTTTTTGCACAACATGGGGGATCATGTAACTCGCCTTGATCGTTGGGAACCGGAGCTGAATG
AAGCCATACCAAACGACGAGCGTGACACCACGATGCCTGTAGCAATGGCAACAACGTTGCGCAAACTATT
AACTGGCGAACTACTTACTCTAGCTTCCCGGCAACAATTAATAGACTGGATGGAGGCGGATAAAGTTGCA
GGACCACTTCTGCGCTCGGCCCTTCCGGCTGGCTGGTTTATTGCTGATAAATCTGGAGCCGGTGAGCGTG
GGTCTCGCGGTATCATTGCAGCACTGGGGCCAGATGGTAAGCCCTCCCGTATCGTAGTTATCTACACGAC
GGGGAGTCAGGCAACTATGGATGAACGAAATAGACAGATCGCTGAGATAGGTGCCTCACTGATTAAGCAT
TGGTAACTGTCAGACCAAGTTTACTCATATATACTTTAGATTGATTTAAAACTTCATTTTTAATTTAAAA
GGATCTAGGTGAAGATCCTTTTTGATAATCTCATGACCAAAATCCCTTAACGTGAGTTTTCGTTCCACTG
AGCGTCAGACCCCGTAGAAAAGATCAAAGGATCTTCTTGAGATCCTTTTTTTCTGCGCGTAATCTGCTGC
TTGCAAACAAAAAAACCACCGCTACCAGCGGTGGTTTGTTTGCCGGATCAAGAGCTACCAACTCTTTTTC
CGAAGGTAACTGGCTTCAGCAGAGCGCAGATACCAAATACTGTTCTTCTAGTGTAGCCGTAGTTAGGCCA
CCACTTCAAGAACTCTGTAGCACCGCCTACATACCTCGCTCTGCTAATCCTGTTACCAGTGGCTGCTGCC
AGTGGCGATAAGTCGTGTCTTACCGGGTTGGACTCAAGACGATAGTTACCGGATAAGGCGCAGCGGTCGG
GCTGAACGGGGGGTTCGTGCACACAGCCCAGCTTGGAGCGAACGACCTACACCGAACTGAGATACCTACA
GCGTGAGCTATGAGAAAGCGCCACGCTTCCCGAAGGGAGAAAGGCGGACAGGTATCCGGTAAGCGGCAGG
GTCGGAACAGGAGAGCGCACGAGGGAGCTTCCAGGGGGAAACGCCTGGTATCTTTATAGTCCTGTCGGGT
TTCGCCACCTCTGACTTGAGCGTCGATTTTTGTGATGCTCGTCAGGGGGGCGGAGCCTATGGAAAAACGC
CAGCAACGCGGCCTTTTTACGGTTCCTGGCCTTTTGCTGGCCTTTTGCTCACATGTTCTTTCCTGCGTTA
TCCCCTGATTCTGTGGATAACCGTATTACCGCCTTTGAGTGAGCTGATACCGCTCGCCGCAGCCGAACGA
CCGAGCGCAGCGAGTCAGTGAGCGAGGAAGCGGAAGAGCGCCCAATACGCAAACCGCCTCTCCCCGCGCG
TTGGCCGATTCATTAATGCAGCTGGCACGACAGGTTTCCCGACTGGAAAGCGGGCAGTGAGCGCAACGCA
ATTAATGTGAGTTAGCTCACTCATTAGGCACCCCAGGCTTTACACTTTATGCTTCCGGCTCGTATGTTGT
GTGGAATTGTGAGCGGATAACAATTTCACACAGGAAACAGCTATGACCATGATTACGCCAAGCTCGAAAT
TAACCCTCACTAAAGGGAACAAAAGCTGGAGCTCCACCGCGGTGGCGGCCGCTCTAGAGCATGCGCTAGC
GGATCCGTCATTAAAAAATTAATTATTAAAAAATTAAATCCGAGGCTTGAGAAAATAATGAATCATAATA
TTAAATCTATCCTAAAAATTATCCCTCTTACTTTTTTTAGGTTATTTAATTTGATCTTTCTTAAAACAGC
TTTGATTACAGAAAATAGAAGAGAAGAATTTATAGCTAGTAAAAAACAAAATTAATTAAAAGCCTTTATT
TAAATTTAGTAACAAACAATCAGCCAAATTCTTATTAATCAAATCTACCCAGACAGATCCTTAATAAACT
CTTTCTGAATTAACATTTTTATAATTTCGTTCACCCTCTTAGTCATCAGGAAAATTTAATTTAAAATCAA
ATTAACAATTGATTCTAAAATACATACAATTAATTGCTTTTTAAGATGGCTAACTTTACCTAACTAAAAA
AACTTATTAAGTATCTTACCAAATATTAGCATCACTTATTTGCCTTTTGCTGATTGAGCATTTGAATTAA
ATTTCTCAAAATAGATTTACCTTTAAAATAAAATTAAATGGTATTTTTAACAATTAATTTTCTTTGCTGA
AAATAAAATCAAGAATAAAAACCAATCAATGATCGAATGAGCTAAGAATAGCTTAGAAAGCCTTTTAAAA
TTAAAATCATAGTATGCAGCTTAAGTATCTTGAGAACCACTTTACAATAGTTATTATCATAATAAGATTA
AGAAAAGAAGTTTAACTCTCTATTATTTATAACACCCAACCAAACCTTTTATTATAAAAAATCAACATTA
TAATTAAATATAATCTCTAAAGCATCGCTTGATATTATTGTCTGTAAATTTGTGTATATTTATTAACCTT
CCTATTGTGCATATGAGTTTTTATAGTTTTTAATTTATATTCATAAATAAATATTACTAAAATCATTTTT
TTTTTTCATAAACAAAAATTATTTCCAAAAATAAATTAATTTTATAACAATCATAGATTACAAAGATCAT
GATGGTGATTACAAAGATCACGATATTGATTACAAAGATGATGATGATAAAGCTGAAAATCTTTATTTTC
AAGGTGCTTCTGCTCAACATGATGAAGCTGTTGATAACAAATTTAATAAGGAACAACAAAATGCTTTTTA
CGAAATTTTACATCTTCCTAATTTAAATGAAGAACAAAGAAATGCTTTCATTCAATCATTAAAAGATGAT
CCTTCACAATCTGCTAATTTATTAGCTGAAGCTAAAAAATTAAATGATGCTCAAGCTCCTAAAGTTGATA
ATAAATTCAACAAAGAACAACAAAACGCTTTTTATGAAATTCTTCATTTACCTAACCTTAATGAAGAACA
AAGAAACGCTTTCATTCAATCTTTAAAGGATGATCCTTCTCAATCTGCTAATTTACTTGCTGAAGCTAAA
AAGTTAAATGGTGCTCAAGCTCCTAAGGTTGATGCTAATACTAGTTGAGCGAACTGAATCGGTCAGCTAA
ACCAACCAATCAACATAATAAACTTTATTATTTTTACTTAAGCATCTTACTGTTGTTGTAATAGTAGAGA
AAGAAATACCCAATTAACTTCATTCACATAACATTAATATCTATAAACATCTTTTTTCTCACATATATAC
AACTCTCTAAATCAACAAATAACTTTTTAAAAATAATGGATATATATTAACAAAATAATATATCTCTTTT
TACAAAATAGTTCTTATATAAATACGTATTCTGCACTCACCCGCATTTTTCACAACAAAAACATACCAAA
AAAATTCTTACTTCTACATGTTTCCTTTCTTATTATTACAAAATTATTTTATAAATAGCATACAAAAATA
AATACAATAAAAAAATAAACAAAATCCAGATCCCCCGGGCTGCAGGAATTCGATATACAATTTATTTCTA
AAAAATATTTAAAAATAAAAAATAATAAGGGTTTTGAATAACTCCTTTAATTTAAATACACATTTTTAAA
TTTTTTTTAGCTCTTTAAATATTCATAAAAATAAAAAATAACTAACTAAAAATAAATAAAAAGATAATAA
TGATTAAAGGTATAATACTGAATAAGAAAAAACATAATAGAGTACTTATTTTTTATATCACTATTTTTAA
TATCTTGAAAGCAAAACTTTTTTATATATCTTAAAATATATTGTATCGTTTATTCAATTATTTTCTTTAA
ATTTCAAATATATTGATAAAAAAGATGACATGTTTTTTAAAGAAAACATGAAATATAAAATAGATAAATA
TCAATTATTTTATTTATTAAATATATAAGCTGCTCAAAACATAGCTCATTCATCAATTATAATATGTGAA
TCATTAATTTTCAAAATATTACTCATTATTTAGGCTATCATTTATTTTTTATTTTCAATTATCCGTTTCT
ATTATATTTTAATATTAAGTTGTGATTCTTGAATTTTGTGTCATGAATTATTTGTAAATCTTTTTATTTC
TGATAAAAAATATAAATTGATTGACTCATGATTTAAATCATGAGTCAACCTAACTAATTTTCAAAATTCT
TCTATTCTAAAATATAGATGTGATTCTTGAATCTCTCTTGAATATAAAGTAATTTTTTATATTTCTGATA
TAATTCTTAGCTACGTGATTCACGATTTATGCAATGATCCATATAAAATAATGTAAATAGTGTATATATA
TATATTCGTCTTTTTTATTCTTTATATAATTTAAAAAAATTAAAAAAATTTAATAAAGCTCTAATAAAAT
AAATAATAATACTAAACTTAAAATAATGGCAAGCTTGGATGGATTGCACGCAGGTTCTCCGGCCGCTTGG
GTGGAGAGGCTATTCGGCTATGACTGGGCACAACAGACAATCGGCTGCTCTGATGCCGCCGTGTTCCGGC
TGTCAGCGCAGGGGCGCCCGGTTCTTTTTGTCAAGACCGACCTGTCCGGTGCCCTGAATGAACTGCAGGA
CGAGGCAGCGCGGCTATCGTGGCTGGCCACGACGGGCGTTCCTTGCGCAGCTGTGCTCGACGTTGTCACT
GAAGCGGGAAGGGACTGGCTGCTATTGGGCGAAGTGCCGGGGCAGGATCTCCTGTCATCTCACCTTGCTC
CTGCCGAGAAAGTATCCATCATGGCTGATGCAATGCGGCGGCTGCATACGCTTGATCCGGCTACCTGCCC
ATTCGACCACCAAGCGAAACATCGCATCGAGCGAGCACGTACTCGGATGGAAGCCGGTCTTGTCGATCAG
GATGATCTGGACGAAGAGCATCAGGGGCTCGCGCCAGCCGAACTGTTCGCCAGGCTCAAGGCGCGCATGC
CCGACGGCGAGGATCTCGTCGTGACCCATGGCGATGCCTGCTTGCCGAATATCATGGTGGAAAATGGCCG
CTTTTCTGGATTCATCGACTGTGGCCGGCTGGGTGTGGCGGACCGCTATCAGGACATAGCGTTGGCTACC
CGTGATATTGCTGAAGAGCTTGGCGGCGAATGGGCTGACCGCTTCCTCGTGCTTTACGGTATCGCCGCTC
CCGATTCGCAGCGCATCGCCTTCTATCGCCTTCTTGACGAGTTCTTCTGAGATCCTTAAATTAAAAATTC
AATATATATTTACAAACTTTCATATAAAATAAATATATTATATAAAATTAATTTTTAGTGTATTATATTA
ACATTAAAGCACCAAAAAAACGTGTTAATATACTACTATAAAATATAATTTATTCCAAATTGACTAAAAT
CATTATTTTACAACTCATTTGTATATATATTTTATGTCAATTATTTTTTTTAACTTTCTAAAAAAAAAAA
TTCCTCTTCACATACATGTTAGCTCTTAAAAATTTGTCTGCAAATCCAATAATAATATTTTTTTTTGCCA
TTAAATTTTCAAATTTTTACTGGAAAAATGCAAAATTAATAATTAAAATAAAATTAGAAAAAGATGAATT
TATTGAAGAATATTTAAAGTAAGAAGAAGTAAGAATAAACCAAATTAATGAACAGTTGTAATAAGAATGG
GAAACATGGAAATAAGTTTATGATAAGATTCATTTAGACAAGTGATTAATTATAAATATTAATATTTAAA
CTGTTCAATATTTGTCTCAAGAACTTGTTATTTTATACCTTTAAGATTTTAATCATTTAATTTATTAAAA
GCTTCCAATGAAATAAGTCTTAATTTAATTTTATCTTGCATGAAATATTTAATTCAAATAAAAGGAGTTT
AATTTCATTTAAATGTTTATTTAGATTACTTAATTTATAGAGTGCCCGGGGGATCTGAATTCGATATCAA
GCTTATCGATACCGTCGACCTCGAGGGGGGGCCCGGTACCCAATTCGCCCTATAGTGAGTCGTATTACAA
TTCACTGGCCGTCGTTTTACAACGTCGTGACTGGGAAAACCCTGGCGTTACCCAACTTAATCGCCTTGCA
GCACATCCCCCTTTCGCCAGCTGGCGTAATAGCGAAGAGGCCCGCACCGATCGCCCTTCCCAACAGTTGC
GCAGCCTGAATGGCGAATGGG
[124 nt withheld, positions 6742-6865]
C
[91 nt withheld, positions 6867-6957]
A
[49 nt withheld, positions 6959-7007]
CCTTTGACGTTGGAGTCCACGTTCTTT
[37 nt withheld, positions 7035-7071]
ACCCTATCTCGGTCTATTCTTTTGATTTATAAGGGATTTTGCCGATTTCGGCCTATTGGTTAAAAAATGA
GCTGATTTAACAAAAATTTAACGCGAATTTTAACAAAATATTAACGCTTACAATTTAGGTG
Features (pLannotate 1.2.2; 18 found; start..end, strand, type, name):
     21..125     +  promoter       AmpR promoter: bla
    126..986     +  CDS            AmpR: β-lactamase; bla; confers resistance to ampicillin, carbenicillin, and related antibiotics
   1157..1745    +  rep_origin     ori: high-copy-number ColE1/pMB1/pBR322/pUC origin of replication
   1928..2020    +  CDS            lacI (fragment): lac repressor; lacI; The lac repressor binds to the lac operator to inhibit transcription in E. coli. This inhibition can be relieved by adding lactose or isopropyl-β-D-thiogalactopyranoside (IPTG).
   2033..2054    +  protein_bind   CAP binding site: CAP binding activates transcription in the presence of cAMP. E. coli catabolite activator protein
   2069..2099    +  promoter       lac promoter: promoter for the E. coli lac operon
   2107..2123    +  protein_bind   lac operator: The lac repressor binds to the lac operator to inhibit transcription in E. coli. This inhibition can be relieved by adding lactose or isopropyl-β-D-thiogalactopyranoside (IPTG). lac repressor encoded by lacI
   2168..2186    +  promoter       T3 promoter: promoter for bacteriophage T3 RNA polymerase
   2199..2228    +  misc_feature   MCS (fragment): pBluescript multiple cloning site
   3248..3270    +  CDS            2xFLAG (fragment): two tandem FLAG® epitope tags
   3323..3673    +  CDS            spa (fragment): SPA_STAAU - Experimental evidence at protein level: Swiss-Prot protein existence level 1. Plays a role in the inhibition of the host innate and adaptive immune responses. Possesses five immunoglobulin-binding domains that capture both the fragment crystallizable region (Fc region) and the Fab region (part of Ig that identifies antigen) of immunoglobulins (By similarity). In turn, Staphylococcus aureus is protected from phagocytic killing via inhibition of Ig Fc region. In addition, the host elicited B-cell response is prevented due to a decrease of antibody-secreting cell proliferation that en
   4089..4116    +  misc_feature   MCS (fragment): pBluescript multiple cloning site
   4138..4155    +  misc_feature   CEN4 (fragment): S. cerevisiae CEN4 centromere
   5008..5790    +  CDS            NeoR/KanR: aminoglycoside phosphotransferase from Tn5; aph(3')-II (or nptII); confers resistance to neomycin, kanamycin, and G418 (Geneticin®)
   6497..6550    +  misc_feature   MCS (fragment): pBluescript multiple cloning site
   6559..6577    -  promoter       T7 promoter: promoter for bacteriophage T7 RNA polymerase
   6580..6737    +  CDS            lacZα (fragment): LacZα fragment of β-galactosidase; lacZ fragment
   6742..7170    +  rep_origin     f1 ori (sequence partly withheld): f1 bacteriophage origin of replication; arrow indicates direction of (+) strand synthesis
