[The description below was written by a language model from this plasmid's Addgene catalogue record and pLannotate feature annotations shown in this document.]
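Description:
pBluescript-Q22YU3-KO is a pBluescript-based targeting plasmid for making somatic gene knockout strains of the ciliate Tetrahymena thermophila lacking the gene that encodes the protein Q22YU3. In E. coli it behaves as an ordinary cloning plasmid, carrying the high-copy ColE1/pUC origin, the β-lactamase gene with its own promoter for ampicillin selection, and an f1 phage origin. It also retains the usual pBluescript remnants: lac promoter/operator, a lacZα fragment, and T3 and T7 promoters flanking the cloning region. The catalogue lists the size as 7,185 bp for both vector and insert, while the sequenced record is 7,202 nt, so the stated insert size evidently refers to the whole plasmid.

The payload, assembled by Gibson cloning between the T3 and T7 promoters, contains a Tn5 aminoglycoside phosphotransferase (NeoR/KanR) coding sequence, the marker that provides the paromomycin selection listed for Tetrahymena. The promoter and terminator driving it are not annotated. Large unannotated stretches on either side of the cassette, separated by multiple-cloning-site fragments, are presumably the Q22YU3 locus homology arms that direct replacement of the gene by homologous recombination, although the record does not define them. Upstream of the marker the table also detects a partial 2xFLAG tag and a fragment of Staphylococcus protein A. This is consistent with the depositor's note that the backbone derives from a set of modules for C-terminal epitope tagging of Tetrahymena genes, and the record assigns these fragments no role in the knockout. The very short CEN4 hit is most likely a chance match in AT-rich sequence. The plasmid was deposited with a study of the packaging of axonemal outer dynein arms for delivery to cilia.
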