Addgene plasmid #170313: pBluescript-Q22YU3-KO
Purpose: Plasmid for generating Tetrahymena thermophila somatic knockout strains for Q22YU3 with Paromomycin selection
Depositing lab: Andrew Carter. Depositing organization: MRC Laboratory of Molecular Biology. Publication: Shulin packages axonemal outer dynein arms for ciliary targeting. Mali GR, Ali FA, Lau CK, Begum F, Boulanger J, Howe JD, Chen ZA, Rappsilber J, Skehel M, Carter AP. Science. 2021 Feb 26;371(6532):910-916. doi: 10.1126/science.abe0526. PubMed 33632841.
Backbone
  Vector backbone: pBluescript
  Total vector size (bp): 7185
  Vector type: Tetrahymena somatic gene knockout vector
  Selectable markers: Paromomycin
Growth in bacteria
  Bacterial resistance: Ampicillin, 100 μg/mL
  Growth temperature: 37°C
  Growth strain: DH5alpha
  Copy number: Unknown
Gene/Insert
  Gene/Insert name: Q22YU3 knockout
  Species: Tetrahymena thermophila
  Insert size (bp): 7185
  Cloning method: Gibson Cloning
  Sequencing primers: 5′ actggccgtcgttttac; 3′ gtcctttgtcgatactg
Resource information
  A portion of this plasmid was derived from a plasmid made by: The original plasmids were received from Dr Kazufumi Mochizuki's laboratory
Terms and licenses: Academic/Nonprofit Terms; Industry Terms: Not Available to Industry
Depositor comments: Reference for source of plasmid backbone: Kataoka, K., Schoeberl, U.E., and Mochizuki, K. (2010). Modules for C-terminal epitope tagging of Tetrahymena genes. J. Microbiol. Methods 82, 342–346.
How to cite: pBluescript-Q22YU3-KO was a gift from Andrew Carter (Addgene plasmid # 170313 ; http://n2t.net/addgene:170313 ; RRID:Addgene_170313)
